>Addgene plasmid #163864 | pJJF143_SECGFP_sg1 | addgene full sequence | sequence record 325774 | Addgene NGS Result
CACCTAAATTGTAAGCGTTAATATTTTGTTAAAATTCGCGTTAAATTTTTGTTAAATCAGCTCATTTTTT
AACCAATAGGCCGAAATCGGCAAAATCCCTTATAAATCAAAAGAATAGACCGAGATAGGGT
[37 nt withheld, positions 132-168]
AAAGAACGTGGACTCCAACGTCAAAGG
[49 nt withheld, positions 196-244]
T
[91 nt withheld, positions 246-336]
G
[124 nt withheld, positions 338-461]
CCCATTCGCCATTCAGGCTGCGCAACTGTTGGGAAGGGCGATCGGTGCGGGCCTCTTCGCTATTACGCCA
GCTGGCGAAAGGGGGATGTGCTGCAAGGCGATTAAGTTGGGTAACGCCAGGGTTTTCCCAGTCACGACGT
TGTAAAACGACGGCCAGTGAATTGTAATACGACTCACTATAGGGCGAATTGGGTACCGGGCCCCCCCTCG
AGGTCGACGGTATCGATAAGCTTGATCAAAAAAAACTAGCAATAAAGGAATAAAAAACTGTACACCTTAA
AGGCGCACACTCTGTTTTGCAAATTTTATTTTTAGTTGTGAATTTTCTGCTGAGACCTGAAAATAGCAAC
TTTAGTACTACTATAATTTGTCAACCTTTTCAAAAAAAGCATGCAATTTTTGAGAAACTCTTATAAAAGC
TATTATTAAAAAAACACCTTTTTTCCAAAATTATTCCACAAAAAATATGTTATGAAATGCCTACACCCTC
TCACACACACTCTTTATACTACTCTGTCAAACTCACGAGATGTCTGCCGCCTCTTGTGTTGCCCCTATAT
AAACACCTCCTATTGCGAGATGTCTTGAGGGTGAGCTTTCCGTAGGGTTTAAGAGCTATGCTGGAAACAG
CATAGCAAGTTTAAATAAGGCTAGTCCGTTATCAACTTGAAAAAGTGGCACCGAGTCGGTGCTTTTTTTT
ATCGAATTCCTGCAGCCCGGGGGATCCACTAGTTCTAGAGCGGCCGCCACCGCGGTGGAGCTCCAGCTTT
TGTTCCCTTTAGTGAGGGTTAATTTCGAGCTTGGCGTAATCATGGTCATAGCTGTTTCCTGTGTGAAATT
GTTATCCGCTCACAATTCCACACAACATACGAGCCGGAAGCATAAAGTGTAAAGCCTGGGGTGCCTAATG
AGTGAGCTAACTCACATTAATTGCGTTGCGCTCACTGCCCGCTTTCCAGTCGGGAAACCTGTCGTGCCAG
CTGCATTAATGAATCGGCCAACGCGCGGGGAGAGGCGGTTTGCGTATTGGGCGCTCTTCCGCTTCCTCGC
TCACTGACTCGCTGCGCTCGGTCGTTCGGCTGCGGCGAGCGGTATCAGCTCACTCAAAGGCGGTAATACG
GTTATCCACAGAATCAGGGGATAACGCAGGAAAGAACATGTGAGCAAAAGGCCAGCAAAAGGCCAGGAAC
CGTAAAAAGGCCGCGTTGCTGGCGTTTTTCCATAGGCTCCGCCCCCCTGACGAGCATCACAAAAATCGAC
GCTCAAGTCAGAGGTGGCGAAACCCGACAGGACTATAAAGATACCAGGCGTTTCCCCCTGGAAGCTCCCT
CGTGCGCTCTCCTGTTCCGACCCTGCCGCTTACCGGATACCTGTCCGCCTTTCTCCCTTCGGGAAGCGTG
GCGCTTTCTCATAGCTCACGCTGTAGGTATCTCAGTTCGGTGTAGGTCGTTCGCTCCAAGCTGGGCTGTG
TGCACGAACCCCCCGTTCAGCCCGACCGCTGCGCCTTATCCGGTAACTATCGTCTTGAGTCCAACCCGGT
AAGACACGACTTATCGCCACTGGCAGCAGCCACTGGTAACAGGATTAGCAGAGCGAGGTATGTAGGCGGT
GCTACAGAGTTCTTGAAGTGGTGGCCTAACTACGGCTACACTAGAAGAACAGTATTTGGTATCTGCGCTC
TGCTGAAGCCAGTTACCTTCGGAAAAAGAGTTGGTAGCTCTTGATCCGGCAAACAAACCACCGCTGGTAG
CGGTGGTTTTTTTGTTTGCAAGCAGCAGATTACGCGCAGAAAAAAAGGATCTCAAGAAGATCCTTTGATC
TTTTCTACGGGGTCTGACGCTCAGTGGAACGAAAACTCACGTTAAGGGATTTTGGTCATGAGATTATCAA
AAAGGATCTTCACCTAGATCCTTTTAAATTAAAAATGAAGTTTTAAATCAATCTAAAGTATATATGAGTA
AACTTGGTCTGACAGTTACCAATGCTTAATCAGTGAGGCACCTATCTCAGCGATCTGTCTATTTCGTTCA
TCCATAGTTGCCTGACTCCCCGTCGTGTAGATAACTACGATACGGGAGGGCTTACCATCTGGCCCCAGTG
CTGCAATGATACCGCGAGACCCACGCTCACCGGCTCCAGATTTATCAGCAATAAACCAGCCAGCCGGAAG
GGCCGAGCGCAGAAGTGGTCCTGCAACTTTATCCGCCTCCATCCAGTCTATTAATTGTTGCCGGGAAGCT
AGAGTAAGTAGTTCGCCAGTTAATAGTTTGCGCAACGTTGTTGCCATTGCTACAGGCATCGTGGTGTCAC
GCTCGTCGTTTGGTATGGCTTCATTCAGCTCCGGTTCCCAACGATCAAGGCGAGTTACATGATCCCCCAT
GTTGTGCAAAAAAGCGGTTAGCTCCTTCGGTCCTCCGATCGTTGTCAGAAGTAAGTTGGCCGCAGTGTTA
TCACTCATGGTTATGGCAGCACTGCATAATTCTCTTACTGTCATGCCATCCGTAAGATGCTTTTCTGTGA
CTGGTGAGTACTCAACCAAGTCATTCTGAGAATAGTGTATGCGGCGACCGAGTTGCTCTTGCCCGGCGTC
AATACGGGATAATACCGCGCCACATAGCAGAACTTTAAAAGTGCTCATCATTGGAAAACGTTCTTCGGGG
CGAAAACTCTCAAGGATCTTACCGCTGTTGAGATCCAGTTCGATGTAACCCACTCGTGCACCCAACTGAT
CTTCAGCATCTTTTACTTTCACCAGCGTTTCTGGGTGAGCAAAAACAGGAAGGCAAAATGCCGCAAAAAA
GGGAATAAGGGCGACACGGAAATGTTGAATACTCATACTCTTCCTTTTTCAATATTATTGAAGCATTTAT
CAGGGTTATTGTCTCATGAGCGGATACATATTTGAATGTATTTAGAAAAATAAACAAATAGGGGTTCCGC
GCACATTTCCCCGAAAAGTGC
Features (pLannotate 1.2.2; 15 found; start..end, strand, type, name):
     33..461     -  rep_origin     f1 ori (sequence partly withheld): f1 bacteriophage origin of replication; arrow indicates direction of (+) strand synthesis
    466..623     -  CDS            lacZα (fragment): LacZα fragment of β-galactosidase; lacZ fragment
    626..644     +  promoter       T7 promoter: promoter for bacteriophage T7 RNA polymerase
    653..697     -  misc_feature   MCS (fragment): pBluescript multiple cloning site
    698..1047    +  promoter       CeU6 promoter: promoter for the C. elegans R07E5.16 U6 snRNA gene (Dickinson et al., 2013)
   1086..1153    +  misc_RNA       tracrRNA (fragment): trans-activating CRISPR RNA for the Streptococcus pyogenes CRISPR/Cas9 system
   1161..1224    -  misc_feature   MCS (fragment): pBluescript multiple cloning site
   1237..1255    -  promoter       T3 promoter: promoter for bacteriophage T3 RNA polymerase
   1300..1316    -  protein_bind   lac operator: The lac repressor binds to the lac operator to inhibit transcription in E. coli. This inhibition can be relieved by adding lactose or isopropyl-β-D-thiogalactopyranoside (IPTG). lac repressor encoded by lacI
   1324..1354    -  promoter       lac promoter: promoter for the E. coli lac operon
   1369..1390    -  protein_bind   CAP binding site: CAP binding activates transcription in the presence of cAMP. E. coli catabolite activator protein
   1403..1495    -  CDS            lacI (fragment): lac repressor; lacI; The lac repressor binds to the lac operator to inhibit transcription in E. coli. This inhibition can be relieved by adding lactose or isopropyl-β-D-thiogalactopyranoside (IPTG).
   1678..2266    -  rep_origin     ori: high-copy-number ColE1/pMB1/pBR322/pUC origin of replication
   2437..3297    -  CDS            AmpR: β-lactamase; bla; confers resistance to ampicillin, carbenicillin, and related antibiotics
   3298..3402    -  promoter       AmpR promoter: bla
