[The description below was written by a language model from this plasmid's Addgene catalogue record and pLannotate feature annotations shown in this document.]
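Description:
pJJF143_SECGFP_sg1 is a small (about 3.4 kb) CRISPR guide RNA expression plasmid for Caenorhabditis elegans, built on the pJJR50 backbone. The feature table shows that this backbone is pBluescript-like: it carries a high-copy ColE1/pUC origin for propagation in E. coli, an ampicillin resistance gene (β-lactamase) with its own promoter for selection, and an f1 phage origin. It also retains remnants of the lacZα region, including the lac promoter and operator, a CAP binding site, flanking T7 and T3 promoters, and fragments of the multiple cloning site on either side of the worm cassette. No worm selection marker or Cas9 coding sequence is annotated, so the nuclease must be provided separately.

The payload is a single guide RNA cassette driven by the promoter of the C. elegans R07E5.16 U6 snRNA gene, a Pol III promoter suited to producing short, uncapped transcripts. Downstream of the promoter lies a synthetic 20-nucleotide spacer directed against GFP, followed by the Streptococcus pyogenes sgRNA scaffold, which is annotated as a tracrRNA fragment. The spacer was inserted between two BbsI (BpiI) sites that were destroyed during cloning, as is usual when a type IIS enzyme is used to drop an oligonucleotide duplex into a guide vector.

When delivered to worms together with SpCas9, the plasmid directs cleavage within GFP coding sequence. The associated work concerns scalable in vivo genome editing for the parallel study of regulatory sequences. The record does not specify which GFP transgene or strain is targeted, nor does it explain the "SEC" part of the name.
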