Addgene plasmid #163864: pJJF143_SECGFP_sg1
Purpose: sgRNA targeting GFP in C. elegans. Backbone: pJJR50.
Depositing lab: Nikolaus Rajewsky. Depositing organization: Max-Delbrueck-Centrum fuer Molekulare Medizin (MDC). Publication: Parallel genetics of regulatory sequences using scalable genome editing in vivo. Froehlich JJ, Uyar B, Herzog M, Theil K, Glazar P, Akalin A, Rajewsky N. Cell Rep. 2021 Apr 13;35(2):108988. doi: 10.1016/j.celrep.2021.108988. PubMed 33852857.
Backbone
  Vector backbone: pJJR50 (Waaijers et al. 2016)
  Backbone manufacturer: Addgene Plasmid #75026
  Backbone size w/o insert (bp): 3425
  Total vector size (bp): 3422
  Vector type: Worm Expression, CRISPR
Growth in bacteria
  Bacterial resistance: Ampicillin, 100 μg/mL
  Growth temperature: 37°C
  Growth strain: DH5alpha
  Copy number: Unknown
Gene/Insert
  Gene/Insert name: sgRNA targeting GFP
  gRNA/shRNA sequence: GAGGGTGAGCTTTCCGTAGG(NGG)
  Species: Synthetic
  Promoter: R07E5.16 (U6)
  Cloning method: Restriction Enzyme; 5′ cloning site BbsI (aka BpiI) (destroyed during cloning); 3′ cloning site BbsI (aka BpiI) (destroyed during cloning)
  Sequencing primers: 5′ M13-24F
Terms and licenses: Academic/Nonprofit Terms; Industry Terms: Not Available to Industry
How to cite: pJJF143_SECGFP_sg1 was a gift from Nikolaus Rajewsky (Addgene plasmid # 163864 ; http://n2t.net/addgene:163864 ; RRID:Addgene_163864)
